>Addgene plasmid #77668 | NUP62 gRNA (BRDN0001145594) | addgene full sequence | sequence record 188202 | Addgene Assembled Sequence
CCCGGGTGCAAAGATGGATAAAGTTTTAAACAGAGAGGAATCTTTGCAGCTAATGGACCTTCTAGGTCTT
GAAAGGAGTGGGAATTGGCTCCGGTGCCCGTCAGTGGGCAGAGCGCACATCGCCCACAGTCCCCGAGAAG
TTGGGGGGAGGGGTCGGCAATTGATCCGGTGCCTAGAGAAGGTGGCGCGGGGTAAACTGGGAAAGTGATG
TCGTGTACTGGCTCCGCCTTTTTCCCGAGGGTGGGGGAGAACCGTATATAAGTGCAGTAGTCGCCGTGAA
CGTTCTTTTTCGCAACGGGTTTGCCGCCAGAACACAGGTAAGTGCCGTGTGTGGTTCCCGCGGGCCTGGC
CTCTTTACGGGTTATGGCCCTTGCGTGCCTTGAATTACTTCCACCTGGCTGCAGTACGTGATTCTTGATC
CCGAGCTTCGGGTTGGAAGTGGGTGGGAGAGTTCGAGGCCTTGCGCTTAAGGAGCCCCTTCGCCTCGTGC
TTGAGTTGAGGCCTGGCCTGGGCGCTGGGGCCGCCGCGTGCGAATCTGGTGGCACCTTCGCGCCTGTCTC
GCTGCTTTCGATAAGTCTCTAGCCATTTAAAATTTTTGATGACCTGCTGCGACGCTTTTTTTCTGGCAAG
ATAGTCTTGTAAATGCGGGCCAAGATCTGCACACTGGTATTTCGGTTTTTGGGGCCGCGGGCGGCGACGG
GGCCCGTGCGTCCCAGCGCACATGTTCGGCGAGGCGGGGCCTGCGAGCGCGGCCACCGAGAATCGGACGG
GGGTAGTCTCAAGCTGGCCGGCCTGCTCTGGTGCCTGGCCTCGCGCCGCCGTGTATCGCCCCGCCCTGGG
CGGCAAGGCTGGCCCGGTCGGCACCAGTTGCGTGAGCGGAAAGATGGCCGCTTCCCGGCCCTGCTGCAGG
GAGCTCAAAATGGAGGACGCGGCGCTCGGGAGAGCGGGCGGGTGAGTCACCCACACAAAGGAAAAGGGCC
TTTCCGTCCTCAGCCGTCGCTTCATGTGACTCCACGGAGTACCGGGCGCCGTCCAGGCACCTCGATTAGT
TCTCGAGCTTTTGGAGTACGTCGTCTTTAGGTTGGGGGGAGGGGTTTTATGCGATGGAGTTTCCCCACAC
TGAGTGGGTGGAGACTGAAGTTAGGCCAGCTTGGCACTTGATGTAATTCTCCTTGGAATTTGCCCTTTTT
GAGTTTGGATCTTGGTTCATTCTCAAGCCTCAGACAGTGGTTCAAAGTTTTTTTCTTCCATTTCAGGTGT
CGTGACGTACGGCCACCATGACCGAGTACAAGCCCACGGTGCGCCTCGCCACCCGCGACGACGTCCCCAG
GGCCGTACGCACCCTCGCCGCCGCGTTCGCCGACTACCCCGCCACGCGCCACACCGTCGATCCGGACCGC
CACATCGAGCGGGTCACCGAGCTGCAAGAACTCTTCCTCACGCGCGTCGGGCTCGACATCGGCAAGGTGT
GGGTCGCGGACGACGGCGCCGCCGTGGCGGTCTGGACCACGCCGGAGAGCGTCGAAGCGGGGGCGGTGTT
CGCCGAGATCGGCCCGCGCATGGCCGAGTTGAGCGGTTCCCGGCTGGCCGCGCAGCAACAGATGGAAGGC
CTCCTGGCGCCGCACCGGCCCAAGGAGCCCGCGTGGTTCCTGGCCACCGTCGGAGTCTCGCCCGACCACC
AGGGCAAGGGTCTGGGCAGCGCCGTCGTGCTCCCCGGAGTGGAGGCGGCCGAGCGCGCCGGGGTGCCCGC
CTTCCTGGAGACCTCCGCGCCCCGCAACCTCCCCTTCTACGAGCGGCTCGGCTTCACCGTCACCGCCGAC
GTCGAGGTGCCCGAAGGACCGCGCACCTGGTGCATGACCCGCAAGCCCGGTGCCTGAACGCGTTAAGTCG
ACAATCAACCTCTGGATTACAAAATTTGTGAAAGATTGACTGGTATTCTTAACTATGTTGCTCCTTTTAC
GCTATGTGGATACGCTGCTTTAATGCCTTTGTATCATGCTATTGCTTCCCGTATGGCTTTCATTTTCTCC
TCCTTGTATAAATCCTGGTTGCTGTCTCTTTATGAGGAGTTGTGGCCCGTTGTCAGGCAACGTGGCGTGG
TGTGCACTGTGTTTGCTGACGCAACCCCCACTGGTTGGGGCATTGCCACCACCTGTCAGCTCCTTTCCGG
GACTTTCGCTTTCCCCCTCCCTATTGCCACGGCGGAACTCATCGCCGCCTGCCTTGCCCGCTGCTGGACA
GGGGCTCGGCTGTTGGGCACTGACAATTCCGTGGTGTTGTCGGGGAAATCATCGTCCTTTCCTTGGCTGC
TCGCCTGTGTTGCCACCTGGATTCTGCGCGGGACGTCCTTCTGCTACGTCCCTTCGGCCCTCAATCCAGC
GGACCTTCCTTCCCGCGGCCTGCTGCCGGCTCTGCGGCCTCTTCCGCGTCTTCGCCTTCGCCCTCAGACG
AGTCGGATCTCCCTTTGGGCCGCCTCCCCGCGTCGACTTTAAGACCAATGACTTACAAGGCAGCTGTAGA
TCTTAGCCACTTTTTAAAAGAAAAGGGGGGACTGGAAGGGCTAATTCACTCCCAACGAAGACAAGATCTG
CTTTTTGCTTGTACTGGGTCTCTCTGGTTAGACCAGATCTGAGCCTGGGAGCTCTCTGGCTAACTAGGGA
ACCCACTGCTTAAGCCTCAATAAAGCTTGCCTTGAGTGCTTCAAGTAGTGTGTGCCCGTCTGTTGTGTGA
CTCTGGTAACTAGAGATCCCTCAGACCCTTTTAGTCAGTGTGGAAAATCTCTAGCAGTACGTATAGTAGT
TCATGTCATCTTATTATTCAGTATTTATAACTTGCAAAGAAATGAATATCAGAGAGTGAGAGGAACTTGT
TTATTGCAGCTTATAATGGTTACAAATAAAGCAATAGCATCACAAATTTCACAAATAAAGCATTTTTTTC
ACTGCATTCTAGTTGTGGTTTGTCCAAACTCATCAATGTATCTTATCATGTCTGGCTCTAGCTATCCCGC
CCCTAACTCCGCCCATCCCGCCCCTAACTCCGCCCAGTTCCGCCCATTCTCCGCCCCATGGCTGACTAAT
TTTTTTTATTTATGCAGAGGCCGAGGCCGCCTCGGCCTCTGAGCTATTCCAGAAGTAGTGAGGAGGCTTT
TTTGGAGGCCTAGGGACGTACCCAATTCGCCCTATAGTGAGTCGTATTACGCGCGCTCACTGGCCGTCGT
TTTACAACGTCGTGACTGGGAAAACCCTGGCGTTACCCAACTTAATCGCCTTGCAGCACATCCCCCTTTC
GCCAGCTGGCGTAATAGCGAAGAGGCCCGCACCGATCGCCCTTCCCAACAGTTGCGCAGCCTGAATGGCG
AATGGG
[124 nt withheld, positions 3367-3490]
C
[91 nt withheld, positions 3492-3582]
A
[49 nt withheld, positions 3584-3632]
CCTTTGACGTTGGAGTCCACGTTCTTT
[37 nt withheld, positions 3660-3696]
ACCCTATCTCGGTCTATTCTTTTGATTTATAAGGGATTTTGCCGATTTCGGCCTATTGGTTAAAAAATGA
GCTGATTTAACAAAAATTTAACGCGAATTTTAACAAAATATTAACGCTTACAATTTAGGTGGCACTTTTC
GGGGAAATGTGCGCGGAACCCCTATTTGTTTATTTTTCTAAATACATTCAAATATGTATCCGCTCATGAG
ACAATAACCCTGATAAATGCTTCAATAATATTGAAAAAGGAAGAGTATGAGTATTCAACATTTCCGTGTC
GCCCTTATTCCCTTTTTTGCGGCATTTTGCCTTCCTGTTTTTGCTCACCCAGAAACGCTGGTGAAAGTAA
AAGATGCTGAAGATCAGTTGGGTGCACGAGTGGGTTACATCGAACTGGATCTCAACAGCGGTAAGATCCT
TGAGAGTTTTCGCCCCGAAGAACGTTTTCCAATGATGAGCACTTTTAAAGTTCTGCTATGTGGCGCGGTA
TTATCCCGTATTGACGCCGGGCAAGAGCAACTCGGTCGCCGCATACACTATTCTCAGAATGACTTGGTTG
AGTACTCACCAGTCACAGAAAAGCATCTTACGGATGGCATGACAGTAAGAGAATTATGCAGTGCTGCCAT
AACCATGAGTGATAACACTGCGGCCAACTTACTTCTGACAACGATCGGAGGACCGAAGGAGCTAACCGCT
TTTTTGCACAACATGGGGGATCATGTAACTCGCCTTGATCGTTGGGAACCGGAGCTGAATGAAGCCATAC
CAAACGACGAGCGTGACACCACGATGCCTGTAGCAATGGCAACAACGTTGCGCAAACTATTAACTGGCGA
ACTACTTACTCTAGCTTCCCGGCAACAATTAATAGACTGGATGGAGGCGGATAAAGTTGCAGGACCACTT
CTGCGCTCGGCCCTTCCGGCTGGCTGGTTTATTGCTGATAAATCTGGAGCCGGTGAGCGTGGGTCTCGCG
GTATCATTGCAGCACTGGGGCCAGATGGTAAGCCCTCCCGTATCGTAGTTATCTACACGACGGGGAGTCA
GGCAACTATGGATGAACGAAATAGACAGATCGCTGAGATAGGTGCCTCACTGATTAAGCATTGGTAACTG
TCAGACCAAGTTTACTCATATATACTTTAGATTGATTTAAAACTTCATTTTTAATTTAAAAGGATCTAGG
TGAAGATCCTTTTTGATAATCTCATGACCAAAATCCCTTAACGTGAGTTTTCGTTCCACTGAGCGTCAGA
CCCCGTAGAAAAGATCAAAGGATCTTCTTGAGATCCTTTTTTTCTGCGCGTAATCTGCTGCTTGCAAACA
AAAAAACCACCGCTACCAGCGGTGGTTTGTTTGCCGGATCAAGAGCTACCAACTCTTTTTCCGAAGGTAA
CTGGCTTCAGCAGAGCGCAGATACCAAATACTGTTCTTCTAGTGTAGCCGTAGTTAGGCCACCACTTCAA
GAACTCTGTAGCACCGCCTACATACCTCGCTCTGCTAATCCTGTTACCAGTGGCTGCTGCCAGTGGCGAT
AAGTCGTGTCTTACCGGGTTGGACTCAAGACGATAGTTACCGGATAAGGCGCAGCGGTCGGGCTGAACGG
GGGGTTCGTGCACACAGCCCAGCTTGGAGCGAACGACCTACACCGAACTGAGATACCTACAGCGTGAGCT
ATGAGAAAGCGCCACGCTTCCCGAAGGGAGAAAGGCGGACAGGTATCCGGTAAGCGGCAGGGTCGGAACA
GGAGAGCGCACGAGGGAGCTTCCAGGGGGAAACGCCTGGTATCTTTATAGTCCTGTCGGGTTTCGCCACC
TCTGACTTGAGCGTCGATTTTTGTGATGCTCGTCAGGGGGGCGGAGCCTATGGAAAAACGCCAGCAACGC
GGCCTTTTTACGGTTCCTGGCCTTTTGCTGGCCTTTTGCTCACATGTTCTTTCCTGCGTTATCCCCTGAT
TCTGTGGATAACCGTATTACCGCCTTTGAGTGAGCTGATACCGCTCGCCGCAGCCGAACGACCGAGCGCA
GCGAGTCAGTGAGCGAGGAAGCGGAAGAGCGCCCAATACGCAAACCGCCTCTCCCCGCGCGTTGGCCGAT
TCATTAATGCAGCTGGCACGACAGGTTTCCCGACTGGAAAGCGGGCAGTGAGCGCAACGCAATTAATGTG
AGTTAGCTCACTCATTAGGCACCCCAGGCTTTACACTTTATGCTTCCGGCTCGTATGTTGTGTGGAATTG
TGAGCGGATAACAATTTCACACAGGAAACAGCTATGACCATGATTACGCCAAGCGCGCAATTAACCCTCA
CTAAAGGGAACAAAAGCTGGAGCTGCAAGCTTAATGTAGTCTTATGCAATACTCTTGTAGTCTTGCAACA
TGGTAACGATGAGTTAGCAACATGCCTTACAAGGAGAGAAAAAGCACCGTGCATGCCGATTGGTGGAAGT
AAGGTGGTACGATCGTGCCTTATTAGGAAGGCAACAGACGGGTCTGACATGGATTGGACGAACCACTGAA
TTGCCGCATTGCAGAGATATTGTATTTAAGTGCCTAGCTCGATACATAAACGGGTCTCTCTGGTTAGACC
AGATCTGAGCCTGGGAGCTCTCTGGCTAACTAGGGAACCCACTGCTTAAGCCTCAATAAAGCTTGCCTTG
AGTGCTTCAAGTAGTGTGTGCCCGTCTGTTGTGTGACTCTGGTAACTAGAGATCCCTCAGACCCTTTTAG
TCAGTGTGGAAAATCTCTAGCAGTGGCGCCCGAACAGGGACTTGAAAGCGAAAGGGAAACCAGAGGAGCT
CTCTCGACGCAGGACTCGGCTTGCTGAAGCGCGCACGGCAAGAGGCGAGGGGCGGCGACTGGTGAGTACG
CCAAAAATTTTGACTAGCGGAGGCTAGAAGGAGAGAGATGGGTGCGAGAGCGTCAGTATTAAGCGGGGGA
GAATTAGATCGCGATGGGAAAAAATTCGGTTAAGGCCAGGGGGAAAGAAAAAATATAAATTAAAACATAT
AGTATGGGCAAGCAGGGAGCTAGAACGATTCGCAGTTAATCCTGGCCTGTTAGAAACATCAGAAGGCTGT
AGACAAATACTGGGACAGCTACAACCATCCCTTCAGACAGGATCAGAAGAACTTAGATCATTATATAATA
CAGTAGCAACCCTCTATTGTGTGCATCAAAGGATAGAGATAAAAGACACCAAGGAAGCTTTAGACAAGAT
AGAGGAAGAGCAAAACAAAAGTAAGACCACCGCACAGCAAGCGGCCGCTGATCTTCAGACCTGGAGGAGG
AGATATGAGGGACAATTGGAGAAGTGAATTATATAAATATAAAGTAGTAAAAATTGAACCATTAGGAGTA
GCACCCACCAAGGCAAAGAGAAGAGTGGTGCAGAGAGAAAAAAGAGCAGTGGGAATAGGAGCTTTGTTCC
TTGGGTTCTTGGGAGCAGCAGGAAGCACTATGGGCGCAGCGTCAATGACGCTGACGGTACAGGCCAGACA
ATTATTGTCTGGTATAGTGCAGCAGCAGAACAATTTGCTGAGGGCTATTGAGGCGCAACAGCATCTGTTG
CAACTCACAGTCTGGGGCATCAAGCAGCTCCAGGCAAGAATCCTGGCTGTGGAAAGATACCTAAAGGATC
AACAGCTCCTGGGGATTTGGGGTTGCTCTGGAAAACTCATTTGCACCACTGCTGTGCCTTGGAATGCTAG
TTGGAGTAATAAATCTCTGGAACAGATTTGGAATCACACGACCTGGATGGAGTGGGACAGAGAAATTAAC
AATTACACAAGCTTAATACACTCCTTAATTGAAGAATCGCAAAACCAGCAAGAAAAGAATGAACAAGAAT
TATTGGAATTAGATAAATGGGCAAGTTTGTGGAATTGGTTTAACATAACAAATTGGCTGTGGTATATAAA
ATTATTCATAATGATAGTAGGAGGCTTGGTAGGTTTAAGAATAGTTTTTGCTGTACTTTCTATAGTGAAT
AGAGTTAGGCAGGGATATTCACCATTATCGTTTCAGACCCACCTCCCAACCCCGAGGGGACCCAGAGAGG
GCCTATTTCCCATGATTCCTTCATATTTGCATATACGATACAAGGCTGTTAGAGAGATAATTAGAATTAA
TTTGACTGTAAACACAAAGATATTAGTACAAAATACGTGACGTAGAAAGTAATAATTTCTTGGGTAGTTT
GCAGTTTTAAAATTATGTTTTAAAATGGACTATCATATGCTTACCGTAACTTGAAAGTATTTCGATTTCT
TGGCTTTATATATCTTGTGGAAAGGACGAAACACCGCAGTTGCTATTGACGCAAAGGTTTTAGAGCTAGA
AATAGCAAGTTAAAATAAGGCTAGTCCGTTATCAACTTGAAAAAGTGGCACCGAGTCGGTGCTTTTTTAA
GCTTGGCGTAACTAGATCTTGAGACAAATGGCAGTATTCATCCACAATTTTAAAAGAAAAGGGGGGATTG
GGGGGTACAGTGCAGGGGAAAGAATAGTAGACATAATAGCAACAGACATACAAACTAAAGAATTACAAAA
ACAAATTACAAAAATTCAAAATTTTCGGGTTTATTACAGGGACAGCAGAGATCCACTTTGGCGCCGGCTC
GAGGGGG
Features (pLannotate 1.2.2; 29 found; start..end, strand, type, name):
     14..80      +  CDS            small t antigen (fragment): SV40 (simian virus 40) small t antigen
    106..317     +  promoter       EF-1α core promoter: core promoter for human elongation factor EF-1α
    318..1256    +  intron         EF-1α intron A: intron upstream of the start codon of human EF-1α
   1278..1877    +  CDS            PuroR (fragment): puromycin N-acetyltransferase; pac from Streptomyces; confers resistance to puromycin
   1893..2481    +  misc_feature   WPRE: woodchuck hepatitis virus posttranscriptional regulatory element
   2532..2551    +  misc_feature   cPPT/CTS (fragment): central polypurine tract and central termination sequence of HIV-1
   2553..2786    +  LTR            3' LTR (ΔU3): self-inactivating 3' long terminal repeat (LTR) from HIV-1
   2864..2985    +  polyA_signal   SV40 poly(A) signal: SV40 polyadenylation signal
   3025..3160    +  rep_origin     SV40 ori: SV40 origin of replication
   3181..3199    -  promoter       T7 promoter: promoter for bacteriophage T7 RNA polymerase
   3207..3362    +  CDS            lacZα (fragment): LacZα fragment of β-galactosidase; lacZ fragment
   3367..3795    +  rep_origin     f1 ori (sequence partly withheld): f1 bacteriophage origin of replication; arrow indicates direction of (+) strand synthesis
   3848..3952    +  promoter       AmpR promoter: bla
   3953..4813    +  CDS            AmpR: β-lactamase; bla; confers resistance to ampicillin, carbenicillin, and related antibiotics
   4984..5572    +  rep_origin     ori: high-copy-number ColE1/pMB1/pBR322/pUC origin of replication
   5755..5847    +  CDS            lacI (fragment): lac repressor; lacI; The lac repressor binds to the lac operator to inhibit transcription in E. coli. This inhibition can be relieved by adding lactose or isopropyl-β-D-thiogalactopyranoside (IPTG).
   5860..5881    +  protein_bind   CAP binding site: CAP binding activates transcription in the presence of cAMP. E. coli catabolite activator protein
   5896..5926    +  promoter       lac promoter: promoter for the E. coli lac operon
   5934..5950    +  protein_bind   lac operator: The lac repressor binds to the lac operator to inhibit transcription in E. coli. This inhibition can be relieved by adding lactose or isopropyl-β-D-thiogalactopyranoside (IPTG). lac repressor encoded by lacI
   5995..6013    +  promoter       T3 promoter: promoter for bacteriophage T3 RNA polymerase
   6041..6267    +  promoter       RSV promoter: Rous sarcoma virus enhancer/promoter
   6268..6448    +  LTR            5' LTR (truncated): truncated 5' long terminal repeat (LTR) from HIV-1
   6495..6620    +  misc_feature   HIV-1 Ψ: packaging signal of human immunodeficiency virus type 1
   6604..6967    +  CDS            HIV-1 gag (fragment): gag protein from human immunodeficiency virus 1; gag
   7113..7346    +  misc_feature   RRE: The Rev response element (RRE) of HIV-1 allows for Rev-dependent mRNA export from the nucleus to the cytoplasm.
   7723..7749    +  CDS            Rev (fragment): human immunodeficiency virus 1 (HIV-1) Rev protein; rev; enhances nuclear export of unspliced and incompletely spliced viral mRNAs
   7753..7993    +  promoter       U6 promoter: RNA polymerase III promoter for human U6 snRNA
   8023..8098    +  misc_RNA       gRNA scaffold: guide RNA scaffold for the Streptococcus pyogenes CRISPR/Cas9 system
   8154..8271    +  misc_feature   cPPT/CTS: central polypurine tract and central termination sequence of HIV-1
