[The description below was written by a language model from this plasmid's Addgene catalogue record and pLannotate feature annotations shown in this document.]
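Description:
NUP62 gRNA (BRDN0001145594) is a third-generation lentiviral guide RNA plasmid built on the lentiGuide-Puro backbone. It delivers a single Streptococcus pyogenes-type sgRNA directed against human NUP62, a nucleoporin gene. The guide was designed to match several NUP62 reference transcripts. In bacteria the roughly 8.3 kb plasmid is maintained at high copy through a ColE1/pUC-type origin and is selected with ampicillin via the β-lactamase gene. An f1 origin, an SV40 origin and remnants of lac-region cloning sequences are also annotated in the backbone.

The viral genome is transcribed from an RSV promoter fused to a truncated HIV-1 5' LTR, which makes packaging Tat-independent. This is followed by the Ψ packaging signal with a partial gag sequence, and by the RRE for Rev-dependent nuclear export. Downstream, a human U6 RNA polymerase III promoter drives the NUP62 spacer joined to the Cas9 gRNA scaffold. A cPPT/CTS element follows, which aids nuclear import of the reverse-transcribed genome. A second cassette uses the EF-1α core promoter with its intron A to express puromycin N-acetyltransferase, allowing puromycin selection of transduced mammalian cells. WPRE enhances transcript expression, and the ΔU3 self-inactivating 3' LTR disables LTR promoter activity after integration.

The plasmid does not encode Cas9, so it must be used with a separate Cas9 lentivector or in cells that already express Cas9. It comes from a set of individually cloned guides associated with a human kinome gRNA library and with work on optimised sgRNA design, and it is suited to CRISPR knockout of NUP62 in human cells.
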