Addgene plasmid #77668: NUP62 gRNA (BRDN0001145594)
Purpose: 3rd generation lentiviral gRNA plasmid targeting human NUP62
Depositing lab: John Doench & David Root. Depositing organization: Broad Institute. Publication: Optimized sgRNA design to maximize activity and minimize off-target effects of CRISPR-Cas9. Doench JG, Fusi N, Sullender M, Hegde M, Vaimberg EW, Donovan KF, Smith I, Tothova Z, Wilen C, Orchard R, Virgin HW, Listgarten J, Root DE. Nat Biotechnol. 2016 Jan 18. doi: 10.1038/nbt.3437. PubMed 26780180.
Backbone
  Vector backbone: lentiGuide-Puro
  Backbone manufacturer: Zhang Lab (Addgene plasmid # 52963)
  Vector type: Mammalian Expression, Lentiviral, CRISPR
  Selectable markers: Puromycin
Growth in bacteria
  Bacterial resistance: Ampicillin, 100 μg/mL
  Growth temperature: 37°C
  Growth strain: DH5alpha
  Copy number: High Copy
Gene/Insert
  Gene/Insert name: NUP62 (alt names: NUP62; NM_001193357.1)
  gRNA/shRNA sequence: CAGTTGCTATTGACGCAAAG
  Species: H. sapiens (human)
  Entrez Gene: NUP62 (a.k.a. IBSN, SNDI, p62)
  Promoter: hU6
  Cloning method: Unknown
  Sequencing primers: 5′ U6-F; 3′ pS2-R
Terms and licenses: Academic/Nonprofit Terms; Industry Terms: Not Available to Industry
Depositor comments: The gRNA was designed to target the following Genbank reference sequence(s): NM_001193357.1,NM_012346.4,NM_016553.4,NM_153718.3,NM_153719.3. Note that this plasmid does NOT contain Cas9. It should be used in conjunction with lentiCas9-Blast (Addgene #52962) or otherwise with cell lines already expressing Cas9. Browse the full kinome gRNA library at http://www.addgene.org/pooled-library/broadgpp-human-kinome/ or visit http://www.broadinstitute.org/rnai/public/ for detailed protocols and information.
How to cite: NUP62 gRNA (BRDN0001145594) was a gift from John Doench & David Root (Addgene plasmid # 77668 ; http://n2t.net/addgene:77668 ; RRID:Addgene_77668)
