>Addgene plasmid #77668 | NUP62 gRNA (BRDN0001145594) | depositor partial sequence | sequence record 145128 | Target Sequence
CAGTTGCTATTGACGCAAAG
