>Addgene plasmid #77668 | NUP62 gRNA (BRDN0001145594) | addgene partial sequence | sequence record 188201 | hU6-F
AAAGTAATAATTTCTTGGGTAGTTTGCNGTTTTAAAATTATGTTTTAAAATGGACTATCATATGCTTACC
GTAACTTGAAAGTATTTCGATTTCTTGGCTTTATATATCTTGTGGAAAGGACGAAACACCGCAGTTGCTA
TTGACGCAAAGGTTTTAGAGCTAGAAATAGCAAGTTAAAATAAGGCTAGTCCGTTATCAACTTGAAAAAG
TGGCACCGAGTCGGTGCTTTTTTAAGCTTGGCGTAACTAGATCTTGAGACAAATGGCAGTATTCATCCAC
AATTTTAAAAGAAAAGGGGGGATTGGGGGGTACAGTGCAGGGGAAAGAATAGTAGACATAATAGCAACAG
ACATACAAACTAAAGAATTACAAAAACAAATTACAAAAATTCAAAATTTTCGGGTTTATTACAGGGACAG
CAGAGATCCACTTTGGCGCCGGCTCGAGGGGGCCCGGGTGCAAAGATGGATAAAGTTTTAAACAGAGAGG
AATCTTTGCAGCTAATGGACCTTCTAGGTCTTGAAAGGAGTGGGAATTGGCTCCGGTGCCCGTCAGTGGG
CAGAGCGCAC
